Addgene plasmid #208763: pET21a-C2-mKate
Purpose: To express C2-mKate in bacteria
Depositing lab: Urte Neniskyte. Depositing organization: Vilnius University. Publication: Genetically encoded phosphatidylserine biosensor for in vitro, ex vivo and in vivo labelling. Dirvelyte E, Bujanauskiene D, Jankaityte E, Daugelaviciene N, Kisieliute U, Nagula I, Budvytyte R, Neniskyte U. Cell Mol Biol Lett. 2023 Jul 27;28(1):59. doi: 10.1186/s11658-023-00472-7. PubMed 37501184.
Backbone
  Vector backbone: pET21a(+)
  Backbone manufacturer: EMD Biosciences
  Backbone size w/o insert (bp): 5365
  Total vector size (bp): 6624
  Vector type: Bacterial Expression
Growth in bacteria
  Bacterial resistance: Ampicillin, 100 μg/mL
  Growth temperature: 37°C
  Growth strain: DH5alpha
  Copy number: High Copy
Gene/Insert
  Gene/Insert name: C2-mKate (alt name: C2 domain)
  Species: M. musculus (mouse)
  Insert size (bp): 1259
  GenBank ID: 17304
  Entrez Gene: Mfge8 (a.k.a. MFG-E8, MP47, Mfgm, P47, SED1, lactadherin)
  Promoter: T7 promoter
  Tag / fusion protein: mKate (C terminal on insert)
  Cloning method: Restriction Enzyme; 5′ cloning site NdeI (not destroyed); 3′ cloning site XhoI (not destroyed)
  Sequencing primers: 5′ CGGTTGGGAATGTAATTCAG; 3′ GCTAGTTATTGCTCAGCGC
Terms and licenses: Academic/Nonprofit Terms; Industry Terms: Not Available to Industry
How to cite: pET21a-C2-mKate was a gift from Urte Neniskyte (Addgene plasmid # 208763 ; http://n2t.net/addgene:208763 ; RRID:Addgene_208763)
