[The description below was written by a language model from this plasmid's Addgene catalogue record and pLannotate feature annotations shown in this document.]
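Description:
pET21a-C2-mKate is a bacterial expression plasmid built on the pET21a(+) backbone, about 6.6 kb in total, for producing a fluorescent phosphatidylserine-binding protein in E. coli. It replicates from a ColE1/pMB1-type origin and retains the pBR322-derived bom and rop regions. The catalogue lists it as high copy, although rop normally moderates copy number. Selection is by ampicillin through the β-lactamase gene and its own promoter, and an f1 origin is also present, which permits single-stranded DNA production. The short tetracycline-resistance fragments and the CAP site annotated around lacI are backbone remnants rather than functional elements.

The insert of roughly 1.26 kb was cloned between NdeI and XhoI, both sites being preserved. It encodes the C2 domain of mouse Mfge8 (lactadherin/MFG-E8), the portion of the protein associated with receptor-independent binding to phosphatidylserine-rich membranes. This domain is fused at its C terminus, across a short unannotated gap that presumably serves as a linker, to a far-red monomeric fluorescent protein that the annotation matches to an mKate2-type variant. A short histidine tag follows in frame, annotated as a fragment of a longer His tag and consistent with the vector's C-terminal His tag, which would allow metal-affinity purification. The small "SET1" hit between the tag and the terminator is probably just vector sequence derived from T7 gene 10.

Transcription runs from a T7 promoter with an adjacent lac operator and the T7 gene 10 ribosome binding site, and ends at the T7 terminator. The plasmid-borne lacI keeps expression repressed until IPTG induction in a host that supplies T7 RNA polymerase. The associated publication describes a genetically encoded phosphatidylserine biosensor, so the purified recombinant protein is intended as a probe for labelling exposed phosphatidylserine in vitro, ex vivo and in vivo.
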