Features (pLannotate 1.2.2; 20 found; start..end, strand, type, name):
    632..771     -  misc_feature   bom: basis of mobility region from pBR322
    873..1064    -  CDS            rop: Rop protein, which maintains plasmids at low copy number; rop
   1081..1461    +  CDS            YPB1_ECOLX: Protein predicted: Swiss-Prot protein existence level 4. From Escherichia coli.
   1533..1824    -  CDS            TcR (fragment): tetracycline efflux protein; tet; confers resistance to tetracycline
   1839..1860    -  protein_bind   CAP binding site: CAP binding activates transcription in the presence of cAMP. E. coli catabolite activator protein
   1873..2955    -  CDS            lacI: lac repressor; lacI; The lac repressor binds to the lac operator to inhibit transcription in E. coli. This inhibition can be relieved by adding lactose or isopropyl-β-D-thiogalactopyranoside (IPTG).
   2956..3033    -  promoter       lacI promoter: lacI
   3041..3320    -  CDS            TcR (fragment): tetracycline efflux protein; tet; confers resistance to tetracycline
   3342..3360    +  promoter       T7 promoter: promoter for bacteriophage T7 RNA polymerase
   3361..3385    +  protein_bind   lac operator: The lac repressor binds to the lac operator to inhibit transcription in E. coli. This inhibition can be relieved by adding lactose or isopropyl-β-D-thiogalactopyranoside (IPTG). lac repressor encoded by lacI
   3400..3422    +  RBS            RBS: efficient ribosome binding site from bacteriophage T7 gene 10 (Olins and Rangwala, 1989)
   3430..3906    +  CDS            Mfge8 (fragment): MFGM_MOUSE - Experimental evidence at protein level: Swiss-Prot protein existence level 1. Contributes to phagocytic removal of apoptotic cells in many tissues. Specific ligand for the alpha-v/beta-3 and alpha-v/beta-5 receptors. Also binds to phosphatidylserine-enriched cell surfaces in a receptor-independent manner. Zona pellucida-binding protein which may play a role in gamete interaction (By similarity). Plays an important role in the maintenance of intestinal epithelial homeostasis and the promotion of mucosal healing. Promotes VEGF-dependent neovascularization. From Mus musculus (Mouse).
   3994..4686    +  CDS            mKate2.5: mKate2.5 is a fluorescent protein published in 2012, derived from Entacmaea quadricolor. It is reported to be a monomer.
   4693..4710    +  CDS            9xHis (fragment): 9xHis affinity tag
   4720..4769    +  CDS            SET1 (fragment): solubility-enhancement tag derived from T7 phage gene 10B
   4777..4824    +  terminator     T7 terminator: transcription terminator for bacteriophage T7 RNA polymerase
   4861..5289    +  rep_origin     f1 ori (sequence partly withheld): f1 bacteriophage origin of replication; arrow indicates direction of (+) strand synthesis
   5342..5446    +  promoter       AmpR promoter: bla
   5447..6307    +  CDS            AmpR: β-lactamase; bla; confers resistance to ampicillin, carbenicillin, and related antibiotics
   6478..446     +  rep_origin     ori (across the origin): high-copy-number ColE1/pMB1/pBR322/pUC origin of replication
>Addgene plasmid #208763 | pET21a-C2-mKate | addgene full sequence | sequence record 412568 | Addgene NGS Result
CTGTCCTTCTAGTGTAGCCGTAGTTAGGCCACCACTTCAAGAACTCTGTAGCACCGCCTACATACCTCGC
TCTGCTAATCCTGTTACCAGTGGCTGCTGCCAGTGGCGATAAGTCGTGTCTTACCGGGTTGGACTCAAGA
CGATAGTTACCGGATAAGGCGCAGCGGTCGGGCTGAACGGGGGGTTCGTGCACACAGCCCAGCTTGGAGC
GAACGACCTACACCGAACTGAGATACCTACAGCGTGAGCTATGAGAAAGCGCCACGCTTCCCGAAGGGAG
AAAGGCGGACAGGTATCCGGTAAGCGGCAGGGTCGGAACAGGAGAGCGCACGAGGGAGCTTCCAGGGGGA
AACGCCTGGTATCTTTATAGTCCTGTCGGGTTTCGCCACCTCTGACTTGAGCGTCGATTTTTGTGATGCT
CGTCAGGGGGGCGGAGCCTATGGAAAAACGCCAGCAACGCGGCCTTTTTACGGTTCCTGGCCTTTTGCTG
GCCTTTTGCTCACATGTTCTTTCCTGCGTTATCCCCTGATTCTGTGGATAACCGTATTACCGCCTTTGAG
TGAGCTGATACCGCTCGCCGCAGCCGAACGACCGAGCGCAGCGAGTCAGTGAGCGAGGAAGCGGAAGAGC
GCCTGATGCGGTATTTTCTCCTTACGCATCTGTGCGGTATTTCACACCGCAATGGTGCACTCTCAGTACA
ATCTGCTCTGATGCCGCATAGTTAAGCCAGTATACACTCCGCTATCGCTACGTGACTGGGTCATGGCTGC
GCCCCGACACCCGCCAACACCCGCTGACGCGCCCTGACGGGCTTGTCTGCTCCCGGCATCCGCTTACAGA
CAAGCTGTGACCGTCTCCGGGAGCTGCATGTGTCAGAGGTTTTCACCGTCATCACCGAAACGCGCGAGGC
AGCTGCGGTAAAGCTCATCAGCGTGGTCGTGAAGCGATTCACAGATGTCTGCCTGTTCATCCGCGTCCAG
CTCGTTGAGTTTCTCCAGAAGCGTTAATGTCTGGCTTCTGATAAAGCGGGCCATGTTAAGGGCGGTTTTT
TCCTGTTTGGTCACTGATGCCTCCGTGTAAGGGGGATTTCTGTTCATGGGGGTAATGATACCGATGAAAC
GAGAGAGGATGCTCACGATACGGGTTACTGATGATGAACATGCCCGGTTACTGGAACGTTGTGAGGGTAA
ACAACTGGCGGTATGGATGCGGCGGGACCAGAGAAAAATCACTCAGGGTCAATGCCAGCGCTTCGTTAAT
ACAGATGTAGGTGTTCCACAGGGTAGCCAGCAGCATCCTGCGATGCAGATCCGGAACATAATGGTGCAGG
GCGCTGACTTCCGCGTTTCCAGACTTTACGAAACACGGAAACCGAAGACCATTCATGTTGTTGCTCAGGT
CGCAGACGTTTTGCAGCAGCAGTCGCTTCACGTTCGCTCGCGTATCGGTGATTCATTCTGCTAACCAGTA
AGGCAACCCCGCCAGCCTAGCCGGGTCCTCAACGACAGGAGCACGATCATGCGCACCCGTGGGGCCGCCA
TGCCGGCGATAATGGCCTGCTTCTCGCCGAAACGTTTGGTGGCGGGACCAGTGACGAAGGCTTGAGCGAG
GGCGTGCAAGATTCCGAATACCGCAAGCGACAGGCCGATCATCGTCGCGCTCCAGCGAAAGCGGTCCTCG
CCGAAAATGACCCAGAGCGCTGCCGGCACCTGTCCTACGAGTTGCATGATAAAGAAGACAGTCATAAGTG
CGGCGACGATAGTCATGCCCCGCGCCCACCGGAAGGAGCTGACTGGGTTGAAGGCTCTCAAGGGCATCGG
TCGAGATCCCGGTGCCTAATGAGTGAGCTAACTTACATTAATTGCGTTGCGCTCACTGCCCGCTTTCCAG
TCGGGAAACCTGTCGTGCCAGCTGCATTAATGAATCGGCCAACGCGCGGGGAGAGGCGGTTTGCGTATTG
GGCGCCAGGGTGGTTTTTCTTTTCACCAGTGAGACGGGCAACAGCTGATTGCCCTTCACCGCCTGGCCCT
GAGAGAGTTGCAGCAAGCGGTCCACGCTGGTTTGCCCCAGCAGGCGAAAATCCTGTTTGATGGTGGTTAA
CGGCGGGATATAACATGAGCTGTCTTCGGTATCGTCGTATCCCACTACCGAGATATCCGCACCAACGCGC
AGCCCGGACTCGGTAATGGCGCGCATTGCGCCCAGCGCCATCTGATCGTTGGCAACCAGCATCGCAGTGG
GAACGATGCCCTCATTCAGCATTTGCATGGTTTGTTGAAAACCGGACATGGCACTCCAGTCGCCTTCCCG
TTCCGCTATCGGCTGAATTTGATTGCGAGTGAGATATTTATGCCAGCCAGCCAGACGCAGACGCGCCGAG
ACAGAACTTAATGGGCCCGCTAACAGCGCGATTTGCTGGTGACCCAATGCGACCAGATGCTCCACGCCCA
GTCGCGTACCGTCTTCATGGGAGAAAATAATACTGTTGATGGGTGTCTGGTCAGAGACATCAAGAAATAA
CGCCGGAACATTAGTGCAGGCAGCTTCCACAGCAATGGCATCCTGGTCATCCAGCGGATAGTTAATGATC
AGCCCACTGACGCGTTGCGCGAGAAGATTGTGCACCGCCGCTTTACAGGCTTCGACGCCGCTTCGTTCTA
CCATCGACACCACCACGCTGGCACCCAGTTGATCGGCGCGAGATTTAATCGCCGCGACAATTTGCGACGG
CGCGTGCAGGGCCAGACTGGAGGTGGCAACGCCAATCAGCAACGACTGTTTGCCCGCCAGTTGTTGTGCC
ACGCGGTTGGGAATGTAATTCAGCTCCGCCATCGCCGCTTCCACTTTTTCCCGCGTTTTCGCAGAAACGT
GGCTGGCCTGGTTCACCACGCGGGAAACGGTCTGATAAGAGACACCGGCATACTCTGCGACATCGTATAA
CGTTACTGGTTTCACATTCACCACCCTGAATTGACTCTCTTCCGGGCGCTATCATGCCATACCGCGAAAG
GTTTTGCGCCATTCGATGGTGTCCGGGATCTCGACGCTCTCCCTTATGCGACTCCTGCATTAGGAAGCAG
CCCAGTAGTAGGTTGAGGCCGTTGAGCACCGCCGCCGCAAGGAATGGTGCATGCAAGGAGATGGCGCCCA
ACAGTCCCCCGGCCACGGGGCCTGCCACCATACCCACGCCGAAACAAGCGCTCATGAGCCCGAAGTGGCG
AGCCCGATCTTCCCCATCGGTGATGTCGGCGATATAGGCGCCAGCAACCGCACCTGTGGCGCCGGTGATG
CCGGCCACGATGCGTCCGGCGTAGAGGATCGAGATCTCGATCCCGCGAAATTAATACGACTCACTATAGG
GGAATTGTGAGCGGATAACAATTCCCCTCTAGAAATAATTTTGTTTAACTTTAAGAAGGAGATATACATA
TGCACGGATGTTCTGAGCCCCTGGGCCTGAAGAATAACACAATTCCTGACAGCCAGATGTCAGCCTCCAG
CAGCTACAAGACATGGAACCTGCGTGCTTTTGGCTGGTACCCCCACTTGGGAAGGCTGGATAATCAGGGC
AAGATCAATGCCTGGACGGCTCAGAGCAACAGTGCCAAGGAATGGCTGCAGGTTGACCTGGGCACTCAGA
GGCAAGTGACAGGAATCATCACCCAGGGGGCCCGTGACTTTGGCCACATCCAGTATGTGGCGTCCTACAA
GGTAGCCCACAGTGATGATGGTGTGCAGTGGACTGTATATGAGGAGCAAGGAAGCAGCAAGGTCTTCCAG
GGCAACTTGGACAACAACTCCCACAAGAAGAACATCTTCGAGAAACCCTTCATGGCTCGCTACGTGCGTG
TCCTTCCAGTGTCCTGGCATAACCGCATCACCCTGCGCCTGGAGCTGCTGGGCTGTAAGCTTGGCACTGA
AGGCTCTGGAGGCACTGGAGGCTCTGGAGGCACCGGTAGCACTAGCGGCGGAAGCGGCGGGACAGGTACG
CGTGTGAGCGAGCTGATTAAGGAGAACATGCACATGAAGCTGTACATGGAGGGCACCGTGAACAACCACC
ACTTCAAGTGCACATCCGAGGGCGAAGGCAAGCCCTACGAGGGCACCCAGACCATGAGAATCAAGGTCGT
CGAGGGCGGCCCTCTCCCCTTCGCCTTCGACATCCTGGCTACCAGCTTCATGTACGGCAGCAAAACCTTC
ATCAACCACCCTCAGGGCATCCCCGACTTCTTTAAGCAGTCCTTCCCTGAGGGCTTCACATGGGAGAGAG
TCACCACATACGAAGACGGGGGCGTGCTGACCGCTACCCAGGACACCAGCCTCCAGGACGGCTGCCTCAT
CTACAACGTCAAGATTAGAGGGGTGAACTTCCCAGCCAACGGCCCTGTGATGCAGAAGAAAACACTCGGC
TGGGAGGCCTCCACCGAGACGCTGTACCCCGCTGACGGCGGCCTGGAAGGCGCATGTGACATGGCCCTGA
AGCTCGTGGGCGGGGGCCACCTGATCTGCAACTTGGAGACCACATACAGATCCAAGAAACCCGCTAAGAA
CCTCAAGATGCCCGGCGTCTACAACGTGGACAGGAGACTGGAAAGAATCAAGGAGGCCGACAATGAGACC
TACGTCGAGCAGCACGAGGTGGCTGTGGCCAGATACTCTACTGGTGGCGCTGGTGATGGAGGTAAACTCG
AGCACCACCACCACCACCACTGAGATCCGGCTGCTAACAAAGCCCGAAAGGAAGCTGAGTTGGCTGCTGC
CACCGCTGAGCAATAACTAGCATAACCCCTTGGGGCCTCTAAACGGGTCTTGAGGGGTTTTTTGCTGAAA
GGAGGAACTATATCCGGATTGGCGAATGGG
[124 nt withheld, positions 4861-4984]
C
[91 nt withheld, positions 4986-5076]
A
[49 nt withheld, positions 5078-5126]
CCTTTGACGTTGGAGTCCACGTTCTTT
[37 nt withheld, positions 5154-5190]
ACCCTATCTCGGTCTATTCTTTTGATTTATAAGGGATTTTGCCGATTTCGGCCTATTGGTTAAAAAATGA
GCTGATTTAACAAAAATTTAACGCGAATTTTAACAAAATATTAACGCTTACAATTTAGGTGGCACTTTTC
GGGGAAATGTGCGCGGAACCCCTATTTGTTTATTTTTCTAAATACATTCAAATATGTATCCGCTCATGAG
ACAATAACCCTGATAAATGCTTCAATAATATTGAAAAAGGAAGAGTATGAGTATTCAACATTTCCGTGTC
GCCCTTATTCCCTTTTTTGCGGCATTTTGCCTTCCTGTTTTTGCTCACCCAGAAACGCTGGTGAAAGTAA
AAGATGCTGAAGATCAGTTGGGTGCACGAGTGGGTTACATCGAACTGGATCTCAACAGCGGTAAGATCCT
TGAGAGTTTTCGCCCCGAAGAACGTTTTCCAATGATGAGCACTTTTAAAGTTCTGCTATGTGGCGCGGTA
TTATCCCGTATTGACGCCGGGCAAGAGCAACTCGGTCGCCGCATACACTATTCTCAGAATGACTTGGTTG
AGTACTCACCAGTCACAGAAAAGCATCTTACGGATGGCATGACAGTAAGAGAATTATGCAGTGCTGCCAT
AACCATGAGTGATAACACTGCGGCCAACTTACTTCTGACAACGATCGGAGGACCGAAGGAGCTAACCGCT
TTTTTGCACAACATGGGGGATCATGTAACTCGCCTTGATCGTTGGGAACCGGAGCTGAATGAAGCCATAC
CAAACGACGAGCGTGACACCACGATGCCTGCAGCAATGGCAACAACGTTGCGCAAACTATTAACTGGCGA
ACTACTTACTCTAGCTTCCCGGCAACAATTAATAGACTGGATGGAGGCGGATAAAGTTGCAGGACCACTT
CTGCGCTCGGCCCTTCCGGCTGGCTGGTTTATTGCTGATAAATCTGGAGCCGGTGAGCGTGGGTCTCGCG
GTATCATTGCAGCACTGGGGCCAGATGGTAAGCCCTCCCGTATCGTAGTTATCTACACGACGGGGAGTCA
GGCAACTATGGATGAACGAAATAGACAGATCGCTGAGATAGGTGCCTCACTGATTAAGCATTGGTAACTG
TCAGACCAAGTTTACTCATATATACTTTAGATTGATTTAAAACTTCATTTTTAATTTAAAAGGATCTAGG
TGAAGATCCTTTTTGATAATCTCATGACCAAAATCCCTTAACGTGAGTTTTCGTTCCACTGAGCGTCAGA
CCCCGTAGAAAAGATCAAAGGATCTTCTTGAGATCCTTTTTTTCTGCGCGTAATCTGCTGCTTGCAAACA
AAAAAACCACCGCTACCAGCGGTGGTTTGTTTGCCGGATCAAGAGCTACCAACTCTTTTTCCGAAGGTAA
CTGGCTTCAGCAGAGCGCAGATACCAAATA
